Addgene plasmid #136952: pDiySpike1d2
Purpose: Plasmid for the In Vitro transcription of DiySpike1d2
Depositing lab: Rickard Sandberg. Depositing organization: Karolinska Institutet. Publication: Single-cell RNA counting at allele and isoform resolution using Smart-seq3. Hagemann-Jensen M, Ziegenhain C, Chen P, Ramskold D, Hendriks GJ, Larsson AJM, Faridani OR, Sandberg R. Nat Biotechnol. 2020 Jun;38(6):708-714. doi: 10.1038/s41587-020-0497-0. Epub 2020 May 4. PubMed 32518404.
Backbone
  Vector backbone: pUC19
  Backbone manufacturer: Joachim Messing
  Vector type: Synthetic Biology
Growth in bacteria
  Bacterial resistance: Ampicillin, 100 μg/mL
  Growth temperature: 37°C
  Growth strain: DH5alpha
  Copy number: High Copy
Gene/Insert
  Gene/Insert name: DiySpike1d2
  Species: Synthetic
  Insert size (bp): 984
  Promoter: T7
  Cloning method: Gibson Cloning
  Sequencing primers: 5′ agcggataacaatttcacacagg
Terms and licenses: Academic/Nonprofit Terms; Industry Terms: Not Available to Industry
How to cite: pDiySpike1d2 was a gift from Rickard Sandberg (Addgene plasmid # 136952 ; http://n2t.net/addgene:136952 ; RRID:Addgene_136952)
