[The description below was written by a language model from this plasmid's Addgene catalogue record and pLannotate feature annotations shown in this document.]
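Description:
pDiySpike1d2 is a small (about 3.6 kb) pUC19-based bacterial plasmid that serves as a template for in vitro transcription of a synthetic RNA called DiySpike1d2. It replicates in E. coli from the high-copy ColE1/pUC-type origin and is selected with ampicillin through the β-lactamase (AmpR) gene driven by its own bla promoter. The remaining annotated backbone elements are typical pUC19 remnants: the CAP binding site, lac promoter and lac operator upstream of the cloning region, a partial multiple cloning site, a truncated lacZα fragment, and short matches to lacI, bom and rop. These are only fragments and are not expected to be functional parts of the design.

The payload is a 984 bp synthetic insert introduced by Gibson assembly into the pUC19 polylinker. A bacteriophage T7 promoter sits immediately after the residual MCS, and the roughly 940 nt stretch between it and the lacZα fragment carries no recognised features, consistent with an artificial sequence that has no match in standard annotation databases. T7 RNA polymerase would therefore transcribe the spike sequence in the same orientation as the lac promoter. The record does not describe the internal design of the insert, any terminator or poly(A) tract, or how the template is meant to be linearised for run-off transcription.

The construct was deposited with a study describing Smart-seq3, a single-cell RNA sequencing method for counting RNA at allele and isoform resolution. The name suggests a synthetic spike-in RNA standard for such experiments, although the record states only the in vitro transcription purpose.
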