Features (pLannotate 1.2.2; 12 found; start..end, strand, type, name):
    272..860     +  rep_origin     ori: high-copy-number ColE1/pMB1/pBR322/pUC origin of replication
   1043..1135    +  CDS            lacI (fragment): lac repressor; lacI; The lac repressor binds to the lac operator to inhibit transcription in E. coli. This inhibition can be relieved by adding lactose or isopropyl-β-D-thiogalactopyranoside (IPTG).
   1148..1169    +  protein_bind   CAP binding site: CAP binding activates transcription in the presence of cAMP. E. coli catabolite activator protein
   1184..1214    +  promoter       lac promoter: promoter for the E. coli lac operon
   1222..1238    +  protein_bind   lac operator: The lac repressor binds to the lac operator to inhibit transcription in E. coli. This inhibition can be relieved by adding lactose or isopropyl-β-D-thiogalactopyranoside (IPTG). lac repressor encoded by lacI
   1275..1304    -  misc_feature   MCS (fragment): pUC18/19 multiple cloning site
   1305..1323    +  promoter       T7 promoter: promoter for bacteriophage T7 RNA polymerase
   2261..2418    +  CDS            lacZα (fragment): LacZα fragment of β-galactosidase; lacZ fragment
   2424..2523    -  misc_feature   bom (fragment): basis of mobility region from pBR322
   2625..2660    -  CDS            rop (fragment): Rop protein, which maintains plasmids at low copy number; rop
   2755..2859    +  promoter       AmpR promoter: bla
   2860..101     +  CDS            AmpR (across the origin): β-lactamase; bla; confers resistance to ampicillin, carbenicillin, and related antibiotics
>Addgene plasmid #136952 | pDiySpike1d2 | addgene full sequence | sequence record 287352 | Addgene NGS Result
CCCGTATCGTAGTTATCTACACGACGGGGAGTCAGGCAACTATGGATGAACGAAATAGACAGATCGCTGA
GATAGGTGCCTCACTGATTAAGCATTGGTAACTGTCAGACCAAGTTTACTCATATATACTTTAGATTGAT
TTAAAACTTCATTTTTAATTTAAAAGGATCTAGGTGAAGATCCTTTTTGATAATCTCATGACCAAAATCC
CTTAACGTGAGTTTTCGTTCCACTGAGCGTCAGACCCCGTAGAAAAGATCAAAGGATCTTCTTGAGATCC
TTTTTTTCTGCGCGTAATCTGCTGCTTGCAAACAAAAAAACCACCGCTACCAGCGGTGGTTTGTTTGCCG
GATCAAGAGCTACCAACTCTTTTTCCGAAGGTAACTGGCTTCAGCAGAGCGCAGATACCAAATACTGTTC
TTCTAGTGTAGCCGTAGTTAGGCCACCACTTCAAGAACTCTGTAGCACCGCCTACATACCTCGCTCTGCT
AATCCTGTTACCAGTGGCTGCTGCCAGTGGCGATAAGTCGTGTCTTACCGGGTTGGACTCAAGACGATAG
TTACCGGATAAGGCGCAGCGGTCGGGCTGAACGGGGGGTTCGTGCACACAGCCCAGCTTGGAGCGAACGA
CCTACACCGAACTGAGATACCTACAGCGTGAGCTATGAGAAAGCGCCACGCTTCCCGAAGGGAGAAAGGC
GGACAGGTATCCGGTAAGCGGCAGGGTCGGAACAGGAGAGCGCACGAGGGAGCTTCCAGGGGGAAACGCC
TGGTATCTTTATAGTCCTGTCGGGTTTCGCCACCTCTGACTTGAGCGTCGATTTTTGTGATGCTCGTCAG
GGGGGCGGAGCCTATGGAAAAACGCCAGCAACGCGGCCTTTTTACGGTTCCTGGCCTTTTGCTGGCCTTT
TGCTCACATGTTCTTTCCTGCGTTATCCCCTGATTCTGTGGATAACCGTATTACCGCCTTTGAGTGAGCT
GATACCGCTCGCCGCAGCCGAACGACCGAGCGCAGCGAGTCAGTGAGCGAGGAAGCGGAAGAGCGCCCAA
TACGCAAACCGCCTCTCCCCGCGCGTTGGCCGATTCATTAATGCAGCTGGCACGACAGGTTTCCCGACTG
GAAAGCGGGCAGTGAGCGCAACGCAATTAATGTGAGTTAGCTCACTCATTAGGCACCCCAGGCTTTACAC
TTTATGCTTCCGGCTCGTATGTTGTGTGGAATTGTGAGCGGATAACAATTTCACACAGGAAACAGCTATG
ACCATGATTACGCCAAGCTTGCATGCCTGCAGGTCGACTCTAGATAATACGACTCACTATAGGGGTTGCG
TTGCAAGACTAGTTGCTTCATACCGCGGCGCTGTCTAGGGCCGGGGATTTCGGGAAGTGTAGCTCGCTTG
GCGACCTCGATAGTGGGCCCGACCAAAGGTCGGAGCCATAGGGTCATACTCGAAACTGGGTCTTGACCGC
GGTTACGGCGAGGAGGGGAGACCACCTTTCGGACCTTTAGCATTATAGTTACTTAATCATGATCTGTCGG
ACGTGGGTGAGAGATGCTGTGTCGAGACAACTCGCGCCGATCTGTACAGAAGCTCCGGACTGCGTATCTC
CTTGGATGGTGGAGCTGGCGGTTCTCGTGACAAGAACACAAGGGCGGATCGAGCTCTGGTAAAGTATGTG
CACTGGGGACGATCGAGCCGTCTTGCCGCGTGACAAGCAAAACCTGATCATGAGGGCGCCCAAAGCAAGT
ACGGACGTTGTATGATTAGACTAGGGACCCGAAGCTACCGAGATACCATTTGTGCCGACGACATTCAACC
GTATGTGGCAATCTGAGGACGCGTGTGTCTCATTATCTTCAAGTCGTTATTAAGCGGAGCGCTTTCTCGT
TGCGGTTTAAAAGATCTCCCTCGCCGTCGGAATCTGGGCAGTCTAACATAGTTATGGGGGCGGAGTGATG
GGCAGAATCCACCCACGCACGTCTCCGGACGGAACATACGAGAGGCGTGTGCCTGTGGTGCATGACGGTA
CTTTTGTGCGGCGCGGTATTCATGACCTATGCCGCGGAGCGATTCACCTGACCCGACTGTCGATAGGAGA
CCGGAGCGACTTTTTGTTACACATAAGCGATGACTGTGAACCGTGTGAGGGGGTCCTCCTATTAGGTTAC
AACATTATGATACTACGAGCGGTCGGCCAAGTTGAGTTCCTGTACCAAAACCAAAAAAAAAAAAAAAAAA
AAAAAAAAAAAAAAGCTTGAATTCACTGGCCGTCGTTTTACAACGTCGTAACTGGGAAAACCCTGGCGTT
ACCCAACTTAATCGCCTTGCAGCACATCCCCCTTTCGCCAGCTGGCGTAATAGCGAAGAGGCCCGCACCG
ATCGCCCTTCCCAACAGTTGCGCAGCCTGAATGGCGAATGGCGCCTGATGCGGTATTTTCTCCTTACGCA
TCTGTGCGGTATTTCACACCGCATATGGTGCACTCTCAGTACAATCTGCTCTGATGCCGCATAGTTAAGC
CAGCCCCGACACCCGCCAACACCCGCTGACGCGCCCTGACGGGCTTGTCTGCTCCCGGCATCCGCTTACA
GACAAGCTGTGACCGTCTCCGGGAGCTGCATGTGTCAGAGGTTTTCACCGTCATCACCGAAACGCGCGAG
ACGAAAGGGCCTCGTGATACGCCTATTTTTATAGGTTAATGTCATGATAATAATGGTTTCTTAGACGTCA
GGTGGCACTTTTCGGGGAAATGTGCGCGGAACCCCTATTTGTTTATTTTTCTAAATACATTCAAATATGT
ATCCGCTCATGAGACAATAACCCTGATAAATGCTTCAATAATATTGAAAAAGGAAGAGTATGAGTATTCA
ACATTTCCGTGTCGCCCTTATTCCCTTTTTTGCGGCATTTTGCCTTCCTGTTTTTGCTCACCCAGAAACG
CTGGTGAAAGTAAAAGATGCTGAAGATCAGTTGGGTGCACGAGTGGGTTACATCGAACTGGATCTCAACA
GCGGTAAGATCCTTGAGAGTTTTCGCCCCGAAGAACGTTTTCCAATGATGAGCACTTTTAAAGTTCTGCT
ATGTGGCGCGGTATTATCCCGTATTGACGCCGGGCAAGAGCAACTCGGTCGCCGCATACACTATTCTCAG
AATGACTTGGTTGAGTACTCACCAGTCACAGAAAAGCATCTTACGGATGGCATGACAGTAAGAGAATTAT
GCAGTGCTGCCATAACCATGAGTGATAACACTGCGGCCAACTTACTTCTGACAACGATCGGAGGACCGAA
GGAGCTAACCGCTTTTTTGCACAACATGGGGGATCATGTAACTCGCCTTGATCGTTGGGAACCGGAGCTG
AATGAAGCCATACCAAACGACGAGCGTGACACCACGATGCCTGTAGCAATGGCAACAACGTTGCGCAAAC
TATTAACTGGCGAACTACTTACTCTAGCTTCCCGGCAACAATTAATAGACTGGATGGAGGCGGATAAAGT
TGCAGGACCACTTCTGCGCTCGGCCCTTCCGGCTGGCTGGTTTATTGCTGATAAATCTGGAGCCGGTGAG
CGTGGGTCTCGCGGTATCATTGCAGCACTGGGGCCAGATGGTAAGCCCT
